>Addgene plasmid #136747 | pISH-Olfr1509 | addgene full sequence | sequence record 273445 | Addgene NGS Result
GACCTACACCGAACTGAGATACCTACAGCGTGAGCTATGAGAAAGCGCCACGCTTCCCGAAGGGAGAAAG
GCGGACAGGTATCCGGTAAGCGGCAGGGTCGGAACAGGAGAGCGCACGAGGGAGCTTCCAGGGGGAAACG
CCTGGTATCTTTATAGTCCTGTCGGGTTTCGCCACCTCTGACTTGAGCGTCGATTTTTGTGATGCTCGTC
AGGGGGGCGGAGCCTATGGAAAAACGCCAGCAACGCGGCCTTTTTACGGTTCCTGGCCTTTTGCTGGCCT
TTTGCTCACATGTTCTTTCCTGCGTTATCCCCTGATTCTGTGGATAACCGTATTACCGCCTTTGAGTGAG
CTGATACCGCTCGCCGCAGCCGAACGACCGAGCGCAGCGAGTCAGTGAGCGAGGAAGCGGAAGAGCGCCC
AATACGCAAACCGCCTCTCCCCGCGCGTTGGCCGATTCATTAATGCAGCTGGCACGACAGGTTTCCCGAC
TGGAAAGCGGGCAGTGAGCGCAACGCAATTAATGTGAGTTAGCTCACTCATTAGGCACCCCAGGCTTTAC
ACTTTATGCTTCCGGCTCGTATGTTGTGTGGAATTGTGAGCGGATAACAATTTCACACAGGAAACAGCTA
TGACCATGATTACGCCAAGCTATTTAGGTGACACTATAGAATACTCAAGCTATGCATCCAACGCGTTGGG
AGCTCTCCCATATGGTCGACCTGCAGGCGGCCGCGAATTCACTAGTGATTCACTGACAACTGGGTGTTGG
AGATTCTGTTTTTCGTACCATTTACAGTCACTTATATGTTAACACTTTTGGGGAACTTCCTCATTGTTGT
TACCATAGTCTTCACGCCACGTCTCCACAATCCCATGTACTTCTTTCTGAGCAATCTGTCCTTCATTGAC
ATCTGCCACTCATCTGTCACCGTGCCCAAGATGCTTGAGGGTTTGCTTTTAGGGAGGAAGACCATTTCCT
TTGACAATTGCATTGCACAGCTCTTCTTCCTACATCTCTTTGCTTGTTCTGAGATCTTTCTGCTGACGAT
TATGGCGTATGATCGTTATGTGGCTATCTGCATCCCATTGCATTACTCCAATGTGATGAACATGAAGGTC
TGTGTACAGCTTGTCTTTGCACTCTGGCTGGGGGGCACTATTCATTCACTTGTGCAGACCTTCTTGACTA
TTCGTCTACCCTACTGTGGCCCAAATCGAATTCCCGCGGCCGCCATGGCGGCCGGGAGCATGCGACGTCG
GGCCCAATTCGCCCTATAGTGAGTCGTATTACAATTCACTGGCCGTCGTTTTACAACGTCGTGACTGGGA
AAACCCTGGCGTTACCCAACTTAATCGCCTTGCAGCACATCCCCCTTTCGCCAGCTGGCGTAATAGCGAA
GAGGCCCGCACCGATCGCCCTTCCCAACAGTTGCGCAGCCTGAATGGCGAATGG
[124 nt withheld, positions 1455-1578]
C
[91 nt withheld, positions 1580-1670]
A
[49 nt withheld, positions 1672-1720]
CCTTTGACGTTGGAGTCCACGTTCTTT
[37 nt withheld, positions 1748-1784]
ACCCTATCTCGGTCTATTCTTTTGATTTATAAGGGATTTTGCCGATTTCGGCCTATTGGTTAAAAAATGA
GCTGATTTAACAAAAATTTAACGCGAATTTTAACAAAATATTAACGCTTACAATTTCCTGATGCGGTATT
TTCTCCTTACGCATCTGTGCGGTATTTCACACCGCATCAGGTGGCACTTTTCGGGGAAATGTGCGCGGAA
CCCCTATTTGTTTATTTTTCTAAATACATTCAAATATGTATCCGCTCATGAGACAATAACCCTGATAAAT
GCTTCAATAATATTGAAAAAGGAAGAGTATGAGTATTCAACATTTCCGTGTCGCCCTTATTCCCTTTTTT
GCGGCATTTTGCCTTCCTGTTTTTGCTCACCCAGAAACGCTGGTGAAAGTAAAAGATGCTGAAGATCAGT
TGGGTGCACGAGTGGGTTACATCGAACTGGATCTCAACAGCGGTAAGATCCTTGAGAGTTTTCGCCCCGA
AGAACGTTTTCCAATGATGAGCACTTTTAAAGTTCTGCTATGTGGCGCGGTATTATCCCGTATTGACGCC
GGGCAAGAGCAACTCGGTCGCCGCATACACTATTCTCAGAATGACTTGGTTGAGTACTCACCAGTCACAG
AAAAGCATCTTACGGATGGCATGACAGTAAGAGAATTATGCAGTGCTGCCATAACCATGAGTGATAACAC
TGCGGCCAACTTACTTCTGACAACGATCGGAGGACCGAAGGAGCTAACCGCTTTTTTGCACAACATGGGG
GATCATGTAACTCGCCTTGATCGTTGGGAACCGGAGCTGAATGAAGCCATACCAAACGACGAGCGTGACA
CCACGATGCCTGTAGCAATGGCAACAACGTTGCGCAAACTATTAACTGGCGAACTACTTACTCTAGCTTC
CCGGCAACAATTAATAGACTGGATGGAGGCGGATAAAGTTGCAGGACCACTTCTGCGCTCGGCCCTTCCG
GCTGGCTGGTTTATTGCTGATAAATCTGGAGCCGGTGAGCGTGGGTCTCGCGGTATCATTGCAGCACTGG
GGCCAGATGGTAAGCCCTCCCGTATCGTAGTTATCTACACGACGGGGAGTCAGGCAACTATGGATGAACG
AAATAGACAGATCGCTGAGATAGGTGCCTCACTGATTAAGCATTGGTAACTGTCAGACCAAGTTTACTCA
TATATACTTTAGATTGATTTAAAACTTCATTTTTAATTTAAAAGGATCTAGGTGAAGATCCTTTTTGATA
ATCTCATGACCAAAATCCCTTAACGTGAGTTTTCGTTCCACTGAGCGTCAGACCCCGTAGAAAAGATCAA
AGGATCTTCTTGAGATCCTTTTTTTCTGCGCGTAATCTGCTGCTTGCAAACAAAAAAACCACCGCTACCA
GCGGTGGTTTGTTTGCCGGATCAAGAGCTACCAACTCTTTTTCCGAAGGTAACTGGCTTCAGCAGAGCGC
AGATACCAAATACTGTTCTTCTAGTGTAGCCGTAGTTAGGCCACCACTTCAAGAACTCTGTAGCACCGCC
TACATACCTCGCTCTGCTAATCCTGTTACCAGTGGCTGCTGCCAGTGGCGATAAGTCGTGTCTTACCGGG
TTGGACTCAAGACGATAGTTACCGGATAAGGCGCAGCGGTCGGGCTGAACGGGGGGTTCGTGCACACAGC
CCAGCTTGGAGCGAAC
Features (pLannotate 1.2.2; 14 found; start..end, strand, type, name):
    415..507     +  CDS            lacI (fragment): lac repressor; lacI; The lac repressor binds to the lac operator to inhibit transcription in E. coli. This inhibition can be relieved by adding lactose or isopropyl-β-D-thiogalactopyranoside (IPTG).
    520..541     +  protein_bind   CAP binding site: CAP binding activates transcription in the presence of cAMP. E. coli catabolite activator protein
    556..586     +  promoter       lac promoter: promoter for the E. coli lac operon
    594..610     +  protein_bind   lac operator: The lac repressor binds to the lac operator to inhibit transcription in E. coli. This inhibition can be relieved by adding lactose or isopropyl-β-D-thiogalactopyranoside (IPTG). lac repressor encoded by lacI
    652..670     +  promoter       SP6 promoter: promoter for bacteriophage SP6 RNA polymerase
    682..744     +  CDS            VESPI_VESMG (fragment): Experimental evidence at protein level: Swiss-Prot protein existence level 1. Shows contractile activity on isolated ileum smooth muscle. From Vespa magnifica (Hornet).
    752..1222    +  CDS            Olfr1509 (fragment): O1509_MOUSE - Also known as MOR244-3 From Mus musculus (Mouse).
   1273..1291    -  promoter       T7 promoter: promoter for bacteriophage T7 RNA polymerase
   1294..1451    +  CDS            lacZα (fragment): LacZα fragment of β-galactosidase; lacZ fragment
   1455..1883    +  rep_origin     f1 ori (sequence partly withheld): f1 bacteriophage origin of replication; arrow indicates direction of (+) strand synthesis
   1911..1961    -  misc_feature   bom (fragment): basis of mobility region from pBR322
   1988..2092    +  promoter       AmpR promoter: bla
   2093..2953    +  CDS            AmpR: β-lactamase; bla; confers resistance to ampicillin, carbenicillin, and related antibiotics
   3124..232     +  rep_origin     ori (across the origin): high-copy-number ColE1/pMB1/pBR322/pUC origin of replication
