[The description below was written by a language model from this plasmid's Addgene catalogue record and pLannotate feature annotations shown in this document.]
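Description:
pISH-Olfr1509 is a small (about 3.5 kb) bacterial plasmid built on the pGEM-T-Easy cloning backbone and intended as a transcription template for making riboprobes against the mouse odorant receptor gene Olfr1509, also known as MOR244-3. It is maintained in E. coli through a high-copy ColE1/pUC-type origin and selected with ampicillin via the β-lactamase (AmpR) gene and its own promoter. The backbone also carries an f1 phage origin, which permits single-stranded DNA production, along with remnants of the lac regulatory region (CAP site, lac promoter and operator) and a lacZα fragment that normally supports blue/white screening of inserts in this vector family.

The payload is a partial Olfr1509 coding fragment of roughly 470 bp from Mus musculus, not a full-length or expressible open reading frame. It sits in the multiple cloning region between an SP6 promoter on one side and a T7 promoter facing inward from the other. Because the two phage promoters converge on the insert, in vitro transcription with one polymerase or the other gives RNA of opposite polarity. In the annotated orientation the insert reads in the same direction as SP6, so T7 would be expected to yield the antisense strand that detects the mRNA and SP6 the sense control, although the record does not state this explicitly. A short annotated match to a hornet peptide just upstream of the insert is most likely a spurious hit to polylinker sequence. The cloning method is not recorded. The plasmid belongs to a probe set used for in situ hybridization studies of the zonal pattern of odorant receptor gene expression in the mouse main olfactory epithelium.
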