Addgene plasmid #136747: pISH-Olfr1509
Purpose: Template to synthesize riboprobes for in situ hybridization (ISH) for Olfr1509
Depositing lab: Peter Mombaerts. Depositing organization: Max Planck Research Unit for Neurogenetics. Publication: The Zonal Organization of Odorant Receptor Gene Choice in the Main Olfactory Epithelium of the Mouse. Zapiec B, Mombaerts P. Cell Rep. 2020 Mar 24;30(12):4220-4234.e5. doi: 10.1016/j.celrep.2020.02.110. PubMed 32209480.
Backbone
  Vector backbone: pGEM-T-Easy
  Vector type: in situ probe
Growth in bacteria
  Bacterial resistance: Ampicillin, 100 μg/mL
  Growth temperature: 37°C
  Growth strain: DH5alpha
  Copy number: High Copy
Gene/Insert
  Gene/Insert name: Olfr1509
  Species: M. musculus (mouse)
  Mutation: ISH Probe insert
  Cloning method: Unknown
Terms and licenses: Academic/Nonprofit Terms; Industry Terms: Not Available to Industry
Depositor comments: ISH probe for mouse gene: Olfr1509 aka MOR244-3
How to cite: pISH-Olfr1509 was a gift from Peter Mombaerts (Addgene plasmid # 136747 ; http://n2t.net/addgene:136747 ; RRID:Addgene_136747)
