>Addgene plasmid #136747 | pISH-Olfr1509 | depositor partial sequence | sequence record 263974 | M13f for insert
GCGATTGGGCCCGACGTCGCATGCTCCCGGCCGCCATGGCGGCCGCGGGAATTCGATTTGGGCCACAGTA
GGGTAGACGAATAGTCAAGAAGGTCTGCACAAGTGAATGAATAGTGCCCCCCAGCCAGAGTGCAAAGACA
AGCTGTACACAGACCTTCATGTTCATCACATTGGAGTAATGCAATGGGATGCAGATAGCCACATAACGAT
CATACGCCATAATCGTCAGCAGAAAGATCTCAGAACAAGCAAAGAGATGTAGGAAGAAGAGCTGTGCAAT
GCAATTGTCAAAGGAAATGGTCTTCCTCCCTAAAAGCAAACCCTCAAGCATCTTGGGCACGGTGACAGAT
GAGTGGCAGATGTCAATGAAGGACAGATTGCTCAGAAAGAAGTACATGGGATTGTGGAGACGTGGCGTGA
AGACTATGGTAACAACAATGAGGAAGTTCCCCAAAAGTGTTAACATATAAGTGACTGTAAATGGTACGAA
AAACAGAATCTCCAACACCCAGTTGTCAGTGAATCACTAGTGAATTCGCGGCCGCCTGCAGGTCGACCAT
ATGGGAGAGCTCCCAACGCGTTGGATGCATAGCTTGAGTATTCTATAGTGTCACCTAAATAGCTTGGCGT
AATCATGGTCATAGCTGTTTCCTGTGTGAAATTGTTATCCGCTCACAATTCCACACAACATACGAGCCGG
AAGCATAAAGTGTAAAGCCTGGGGTGCCTAATGAGTGAGCTAACTCACATTAATTGCGTTGCGCTCACTG
CCCGCTTTCCAGTCGGGAAACCTGTCGTGCCAGCTGCATTAATGAATCGGCCAACGCGCGGGGAGAGGCG
GTTTGCGTATTGGGCGCTCTTCCGCTTCCTCGCTCACTGACTCGCTGCGCTCGGTCGTTCGGCTGCGGCG
AGCGGTATCAGCTCACTCAAAGGCGGTAATACGGTTATCCACAGAATCAGGGGATAACGCAGGAAAGAAC
ATGTGAGCAAAAGGCCAGCAAAAGGCCAGGAACCGTAAAAAGGCCGCGTTGCTGGCGTTTTTCCATAGGC
TCCGCCCCCCTGACGAGCATCACAAAAATCGACGCTCAAGTCAGAGGTGGCGAAACCCGACAGGACTATA
AAGANNCCAGGCGTTTCCCCTGGAAGATCCCTCGTCSCT
